Addgene plasmid #140052: pcDNA3-ABKAR(T/A)
Purpose: Negative control mutant for ABKAR biosensor.
Depositing lab: Jin Zhang. Publication: Polarized activities of AMPK and BRSK in primary hippocampal neurons. Sample V, Ramamurthy S, Gorshkov K, Ronnett GV, Zhang J. Mol Biol Cell. 2015 May 15;26(10):1935-46. doi: 10.1091/mbc.E14-02-0764. Epub 2015 Mar 18. PubMed 25788287.
Backbone
  Vector backbone: pcDNA3
  Backbone size w/o insert (bp): 5517
  Total vector size (bp): 7494
  Vector type: Mammalian Expression
  Selectable markers: Neomycin (select with G418)
Growth in bacteria
  Bacterial resistance: Ampicillin, 100 μg/mL
  Growth temperature: 37°C
  Growth strain: DH5alpha
  Copy number: High Copy
Gene/Insert
  Gene/Insert name: ABKAR(T/A)
  Species: S. cerevisiae (budding yeast), Synthetic
  Insert size (bp): 1977
  Mutation: Target Thr residue in substrate domain mutated to Ala.
  Promoter: CMV
  Tag / fusion protein: Cerulean3 (N terminal on insert); cpVenus[E172] (C terminal on insert); 6xHIS - T7 tag (gene 10 leader) - Xpress (TM) tag (N terminal on backbone)
  Cloning method: Restriction Enzyme; 5′ cloning site BamHI (not destroyed); 3′ cloning site EcoRI (not destroyed)
  Sequencing primers: 5′ CMV forward; 3′ BGH reverse
Terms and licenses: Academic/Nonprofit Terms; Industry Terms: Not Available to Industry
How to cite: pcDNA3-ABKAR(T/A) was a gift from Jin Zhang (Addgene plasmid # 140052 ; http://n2t.net/addgene:140052 ; RRID:Addgene_140052)
