[The description below was written by a language model from this plasmid's Addgene catalogue record and pLannotate feature annotations shown in this document.]
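Description:
pcDNA3-ABKAR(T/A) is a mammalian expression plasmid of about 7.5 kb, built on the pcDNA3 backbone, that encodes a phosphorylation-dead control version of the ABKAR kinase activity biosensor. It is propagated in E. coli through a high-copy ColE1/pUC-type origin with ampicillin selection from the β-lactamase gene. It also carries an f1 origin and an SV40 promoter–neo–SV40 poly(A) cassette, so transfected mammalian cells can be selected with G418.

The roughly 2 kb insert was cloned between BamHI and EcoRI sites. It is transcribed from the CMV immediate-early enhancer/promoter and terminated by the bovine growth hormone polyadenylation signal. Flanking T7 and SP6 promoters come from the backbone. The open reading frame begins with a backbone-derived leader made up of a 6xHis tag, the T7 gene 10 leader tag and the Xpress epitope. This is followed by the cyan donor Cerulean3, a fragment of S. cerevisiae Rad53, a short unannotated interval that presumably holds the synthetic kinase substrate sequence, and a circularly permuted Venus (catalogued as cpVenus[E172], annotated as cp173Venus) as the FRET acceptor. In sensors of this design, the Rad53 fragment typically acts as a phosphothreonine-binding module. It binds the phosphorylated substrate, and the resulting conformational change alters FRET between the two fluorescent proteins.

In this construct the target threonine in the substrate domain is mutated to alanine, so the reporter cannot be phosphorylated and should not respond to kinase activity. It serves as the negative control for ABKAR, confirming that FRET changes seen with the parent sensor depend on phosphorylation. The associated study used these sensors to examine AMPK and BRSK activities in primary hippocampal neurons.
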