Features (pLannotate 1.2.2; 26 found; start..end, strand, type, name):
     28..80      -  misc_feature   bom (fragment): basis of mobility region from pBR322
    235..614     +  enhancer       CMV enhancer: human cytomegalovirus immediate early enhancer
    615..818     +  promoter       CMV promoter: human cytomegalovirus (CMV) immediate early promoter
    814..847     +  LTR            5' LTR (truncated) (fragment): truncated 5' long terminal repeat (LTR) from HIV-1
    863..881     +  promoter       T7 promoter: promoter for bacteriophage T7 RNA polymerase
    922..942     +  CDS            capTEV™ (fragment): composite tag for in vivo biotinylation, TEV protease cleavage, and 6xHis tagging
    943..975     +  CDS            T7 tag (gene 10 leader): leader peptide from bacteriophage T7 gene 10 promotes efficient translation in E. coli
    979..1002    +  CDS            Xpress™ tag: Xpress™ epitope tag, including an enterokinase recognition and cleavage site
   1009..1725    +  CDS            mCerulean3: mCerulean3 is a basic (constitutively fluorescent) cyan fluorescent protein published in 2011, derived from Aequorea victoria. It is reported to be a somewhat slowly-maturing monomer with very low acid sensitivity.
   1735..2157    +  CDS            RAD53 (fragment): RAD53_YEAST - Also known as MEC2, SAD1, SPK1. Experimental evidence at protein level: Swiss-Prot protein existence level 1. Controls S-phase checkpoint as well as G1 and G2 DNA damage checkpoints. Phosphorylates proteins on serine, threonine, and tyrosine. Prevents entry into anaphase and mitotic exit after DNA damage via regulation of the Polo kinase CDC5. Seems to be involved in the phosphorylation of RPH1. From Saccharomyces cerevisiae (strain ATCC 204508 / S288c) (Baker's yeast).
   2251..2982    +  CDS            cp173Venus: circularly permuted form of the Venus yellow fluorescent protein (Nagai et al., 2004) efficient FRET acceptor for CFP
   3046..3064    -  promoter       SP6 promoter: promoter for bacteriophage SP6 RNA polymerase
   3090..3314    +  polyA_signal   bGH poly(A) signal: bovine growth hormone polyadenylation signal
   3318..3339    +  promoter       SV40 promoter (fragment): SV40 enhancer and early promoter
   3360..3788    +  rep_origin     f1 ori (sequence partly withheld): f1 bacteriophage origin of replication; arrow indicates direction of (+) strand synthesis
   3802..4131    +  promoter       SV40 promoter: SV40 enhancer and early promoter
   4198..4989    +  CDS            neo: KKA2_KLEPN - Also known as kan, nptII. Experimental evidence at protein level: Swiss-Prot protein existence level 1. Resistance to kanamycin, neomycin, paromomycin, ribostamycin, butirosin and gentamicin B. From Klebsiella pneumoniae.
   5013..5171    +  CDS            ble (fragment): BLE_KLEPN - Experimental evidence at protein level: Swiss-Prot protein existence level 1. Binding protein with a strong affinity to the bleomycin family of antibiotics. Binds to CL990; an antimitotic-antibiotic compound. From Klebsiella pneumoniae.
   5166..5287    +  polyA_signal   SV40 poly(A) signal: SV40 polyadenylation signal
   5360..5376    -  protein_bind   lac operator: The lac repressor binds to the lac operator to inhibit transcription in E. coli. This inhibition can be relieved by adding lactose or isopropyl-β-D-thiogalactopyranoside (IPTG). lac repressor encoded by lacI
   5384..5414    -  promoter       lac promoter: promoter for the E. coli lac operon
   5429..5450    -  protein_bind   CAP binding site: CAP binding activates transcription in the presence of cAMP. E. coli catabolite activator protein
   5463..5555    -  CDS            lacI (fragment): lac repressor; lacI; The lac repressor binds to the lac operator to inhibit transcription in E. coli. This inhibition can be relieved by adding lactose or isopropyl-β-D-thiogalactopyranoside (IPTG).
   5738..6326    -  rep_origin     ori: high-copy-number ColE1/pMB1/pBR322/pUC origin of replication
   6497..7357    -  CDS            AmpR: β-lactamase; bla; confers resistance to ampicillin, carbenicillin, and related antibiotics
   7358..7462    -  promoter       AmpR promoter: bla
>Addgene plasmid #140052 | pcDNA3-ABKAR(T/A) | addgene full sequence | sequence record 307468 | Addgene NGS Result
GACGGATCGGGAGATCTCCCGATCCCCTATGGTGCACTCTCAGTACAATCTGCTCTGATGCCGCATAGTT
AAGCCAGTATCTGCTCCCTGCTTGTGTGTTGGAGGTCGCTGAGTAGTGCGCGAGCAAAATTTAAGCTACA
ACAAGGCAAGGCTTGACCGACAATTGCATGAAGAATCTGCTTAGGGTTAGGCGTTTTGCGCTGCTTCGCG
ATGTACGGGCCAGATATACGCGTTGACATTGATTATTGACTAGTTATTAATAGTAATCAATTACGGGGTC
ATTAGTTCATAGCCCATATATGGAGTTCCGCGTTACATAACTTACGGTAAATGGCCCGCCTGGCTGACCG
CCCAACGACCCCCGCCCATTGACGTCAATAATGACGTATGTTCCCATAGTAACGCCAATAGGGACTTTCC
ATTGACGTCAATGGGTGGAGTATTTACGGTAAACTGCCCACTTGGCAGTACATCAAGTGTATCATATGCC
AAGTACGCCCCCTATTGACGTCAATGACGGTAAATGGCCCGCCTGGCATTATGCCCAGTACATGACCTTA
TGGGACTTTCCTACTTGGCAGTACATCTACGTATTAGTCATCGCTATTACCATGGTGATGCGGTTTTGGC
AGTACATCAATGGGCGTGGATAGCGGTTTGACTCACGGGGATTTCCAAGTCTCCACCCCATTGACGTCAA
TGGGAGTTTGTTTTGGCACCAAAATCAACGGGACTTTCCAAAATGTCGTAACAACTCCGCCCCATTGACG
CAAATGGGCGGTAGGCGTGTACGGTGGGAGGTCTATATAAGCAGAGCTCTCTGGCTAACTAGAGAACCCA
CTGCTTACTGGCTTATCGAAATTAATACGACTCACTATAGGGAGACCCAAGCTTGCGGCCGCCACCATGG
TGCGGGGTTCTCATCATCATCATCATCATGGTATGGCTAGCATGACTGGTGGACAGCAAATGGGTCGGGA
TCTGTACGACGATGACGATAAGGATCCCATGGTGAGCAAGGGCGAGGAGCTGTTCACCGGGGTGGTGCCC
ATCCTGGTCGAGCTGGACGGCGACGTAAACGGCCACAAGTTCAGCGTGTCCGGCGAGGGCGAGGGCGATG
CCACCTACGGCAAGCTGACCCTGAAGTTCATCTGCACCACCGGCAAGCTGCCCGTGCCCTGGCCCACCCT
CGTGACCACCCTGAGCTGGGGCGTGCAGTGCTTCGCCCGCTACCCCGACCACATGAAGCAGCACGACTTC
TTCAAGTCCGCCATGCCCGAAGGCTACGTCCAGGAGCGCACCATCTTCTTCAAGGACGACGGCAACTACA
AGACCCGCGCCGAGGTGAAGTTCGAGGGCGACACCCTGGTGAACCGCATCGAGCTGAAGGGCATCGACTT
CAAGGAGGACGGCAACATCCTGGGGCACAAGCTGGAGTACAACGCCATCCACGGCAACGTCTATATCACC
GCCGACAAGCAGAAGAACGGCATCAAGGCCAACTTCGGCCTCAACTGCAACATCGAGGACGGCAGCGTGC
AGCTCGCCGACCACTACCAGCAGAACACCCCCATCGGCGACGGCCCCGTGCTGCTGCCCGACAACCACTA
CCTGAGCACCCAGTCCAAGCTGAGCAAAGACCCCAACGAGAAGCGCGATCACATGGTCCTGCTGGAGTTC
GTGACCGCCGCCGGGATCACTCTCGGCATGGACGAGCTGTACAAGCGCATGCATAAGTTTTCTCAAGAAC
AGATCGGCGAAAACATTGTGTGCAGGGTCATTTGTACCACGGGTCAAATTCCCATCCGAGATTTGTCAGC
TGATATTTCACAAGTGCTTAAGGAAAAACGATCCATAAAGAAAGTTTGGACATTTGGTAGAAACCCAGCC
TGTGACTATCATTTAGGAAACATTTCAAGACTGTCAAATAAGCATTTCCAAATACTACTAGGAGAAGACG
GTAACCTTTTATTGAATGACATTTCCACTAATGGGACCTGGTTAAATGGGCAAAAAGTCGAGAAGAACAG
CAATCAGTTACTGTCTCAAGGTGATGAAATAACCGTTGGTGTAGGCGTGGAATCAGATATTTTATCTCTG
GTCATTTTCATAAACGACAAATTTAAGCAGTGCCTCGAGCAGAACAAAGTTGATCGCTCTGCAGGTAAGC
CAGGCAGCGGCGAGGGCAGCACCAAGATGCGTCGTGTCGCCGCCCTGGTGGACCTCGGCACCGGCGGCAG
CGAGCTCATGGGCGGCGTGCAGCTCGCCGACCACTACCAGCAGAACACCCCCATCGGCGACGGCCCCGTG
CTGCTGCCCGACAACCACTACCTGAGCTACCAGTCCAAGCTGAGCAAAGACCCCAACGAGAAGCGCGATC
ACATGGTCCTGCTGGAGTTCGTGACCGCCGCCGGGATCACTCTCGGCATGGACGAGCTGTACAAGGGAGG
TACCGGTGGATCTATGGTGAGCAAGGGCGAGGAGCTGTTCACCGGGGTGGTGCCCATCCTGGTCGAGCTG
GACGGCGACGTAAACGGCCACAAGTTCAGCGTGTCCGGCGAGGGCGAGGGCGATGCCACCTACGGCAAGC
TGACCCTGAAGCTGATCTGCACCACCGGCAAGCTGCCCGTGCCCTGGCCCACCCTCGTGACCACCCTGGG
CTACGGCCTTCAGTGCTTCGCCCGCTACCCCGACCACATGAAGCAGCACGACTTCTTCAAGTCCGCCATG
CCCGAAGGCTACGTCCAGGAGCGCACCATCTTCTTCAAGGACGACGGCAACTACAAGACCCGCGCCGAGG
TGAAGTTCGAGGGCGACACCCTGGTGAACCGCATCGAGCTGAAGGGCATCGACTTCAAGGAGGACGGCAA
CATCCTGGGGCACAAGCTGGAGTACAACTACAACAGCCACAACGTCTATATCACCGCCGACAAGCAGAAG
AACGGCATCAAGGCCAACTTCAAGATCCGCCACAACATCGAGTAAGAATTCTGCAGATATCCATCACACT
GGCGGCCGCTCGAGCATGCATCTAGAGGGCCCTATTCTATAGTGTCACCTAAATGCTAGAGCTCGCTGAT
CAGCCTCGACTGTGCCTTCTAGTTGCCAGCCATCTGTTGTTTGCCCCTCCCCCGTGCCTTCCTTGACCCT
GGAAGGTGCCACTCCCACTGTCCTTTCCTAATAAAATGAGGAAATTGCATCGCATTGTCTGAGTAGGTGT
CATTCTATTCTGGGGGGTGGGGTGGGGCAGGACAGCAAGGGGGAGGATTGGGAAGACAATAGCAGGCATG
CTGGGGATGCGGTGGGCTCTATGGCTTCTGAGGCGGAAAGAACCAGCTGGGGCTCTAGGGGGTATCCCC
[124 nt withheld, positions 3360-3483]
C
[91 nt withheld, positions 3485-3575]
A
[49 nt withheld, positions 3577-3625]
CCTTTGACGTTGGAGTCCACGTTCTTT
[37 nt withheld, positions 3653-3689]
ACCCTATCTCGGTCTATTCTTTTGATTTATAAGGGATTTTGCCGATTTCGGCCTATTGGTTAAAAAATGA
GCTGATTTAACAAAAATTTAACGCGAATTAATTCTGTGGAATGTGTGTCAGTTAGGGTGTGGAAAGTCCC
CAGGCTCCCCAGCAGGCAGAAGTATGCAAAGCATGCATCTCAATTAGTCAGCAACCAGGTGTGGAAAGTC
CCCAGGCTCCCCAGCAGGCAGAAGTATGCAAAGCATGCATCTCAATTAGTCAGCAACCATAGTCCCGCCC
CTAACTCCGCCCATCCCGCCCCTAACTCCGCCCAGTTCCGCCCATTCTCCGCCCCATGGCTGACTAATTT
TTTTTATTTATGCAGAGGCCGAGGCCGCCTCTGCCTCTGAGCTATTCCAGAAGTAGTGAGGAGGCTTTTT
TGGAGGCCTAGGCTTTTGCAAAAAGCTCCCGGGAGCTTGTATATCCATTTTCGGATCTGATCAAGAGACA
GGATGAGGATCGTTTCGCATGATTGAACAAGATGGATTGCACGCAGGTTCTCCGGCCGCTTGGGTGGAGA
GGCTATTCGGCTATGACTGGGCACAACAGACAATCGGCTGCTCTGATGCCGCCGTGTTCCGGCTGTCAGC
GCAGGGGCGCCCGGTTCTTTTTGTCAAGACCGACCTGTCCGGTGCCCTGAATGAACTGCAGGACGAGGCA
GCGCGGCTATCGTGGCTGGCCACGACGGGCGTTCCTTGCGCAGCTGTGCTCGACGTTGTCACTGAAGCGG
GAAGGGACTGGCTGCTATTGGGCGAAGTGCCGGGGCAGGATCTCCTGTCATCTCACCTTGCTCCTGCCGA
GAAAGTATCCATCATGGCTGATGCAATGCGGCGGCTGCATACGCTTGATCCGGCTACCTGCCCATTCGAC
CACCAAGCGAAACATCGCATCGAGCGAGCACGTACTCGGATGGAAGCCGGTCTTGTCGATCAGGATGATC
TGGACGAAGAGCATCAGGGGCTCGCGCCAGCCGAACTGTTCGCCAGGCTCAAGGCGCGCATGCCCGACGG
CGAGGATCTCGTCGTGACCCATGGCGATGCCTGCTTGCCGAATATCATGGTGGAAAATGGCCGCTTTTCT
GGATTCATCGACTGTGGCCGGCTGGGTGTGGCGGACCGCTATCAGGACATAGCGTTGGCTACCCGTGATA
TTGCTGAAGAGCTTGGCGGCGAATGGGCTGACCGCTTCCTCGTGCTTTACGGTATCGCCGCTCCCGATTC
GCAGCGCATCGCCTTCTATCGCCTTCTTGACGAGTTCTTCTGAGCGGGACTCTGGGGTTCGAAATGACCG
ACCAAGCGACGCCCAACCTGCCATCACGAGATTTCGATTCCACCGCCGCCTTCTATGAAAGGTTGGGCTT
CGGAATCGTTTTCCGGGACGCCGGCTGGATGATCCTCCAGCGCGGGGATCTCATGCTGGAGTTCTTCGCC
CACCCCAACTTGTTTATTGCAGCTTATAATGGTTACAAATAAAGCAATAGCATCACAAATTTCACAAATA
AAGCATTTTTTTCACTGCATTCTAGTTGTGGTTTGTCCAAACTCATCAATGTATCTTATCATGTCTGTAT
ACCGTCGACCTCTAGCTAGAGCTTGGCGTAATCATGGTCATAGCTGTTTCCTGTGTGAAATTGTTATCCG
CTCACAATTCCACACAACATACGAGCCGGAAGCATAAAGTGTAAAGCCTGGGGTGCCTAATGAGTGAGCT
AACTCACATTAATTGCGTTGCGCTCACTGCCCGCTTTCCAGTCGGGAAACCTGTCGTGCCAGCTGCATTA
ATGAATCGGCCAACGCGCGGGGAGAGGCGGTTTGCGTATTGGGCGCTCTTCCGCTTCCTCGCTCACTGAC
TCGCTGCGCTCGGTCGTTCGGCTGCGGCGAGCGGTATCAGCTCACTCAAAGGCGGTAATACGGTTATCCA
CAGAATCAGGGGATAACGCAGGAAAGAACATGTGAGCAAAAGGCCAGCAAAAGGCCAGGAACCGTAAAAA
GGCCGCGTTGCTGGCGTTTTTCCATAGGCTCCGCCCCCCTGACGAGCATCACAAAAATCGACGCTCAAGT
CAGAGGTGGCGAAACCCGACAGGACTATAAAGATACCAGGCGTTTCCCCCTGGAAGCTCCCTCGTGCGCT
CTCCTGTTCCGACCCTGCCGCTTACCGGATACCTGTCCGCCTTTCTCCCTTCGGGAAGCGTGGCGCTTTC
TCATAGCTCACGCTGTAGGTATCTCAGTTCGGTGTAGGTCGTTCGCTCCAAGCTGGGCTGTGTGCACGAA
CCCCCCGTTCAGCCCGACCGCTGCGCCTTATCCGGTAACTATCGTCTTGAGTCCAACCCGGTAAGACACG
ACTTATCGCCACTGGCAGCAGCCACTGGTAACAGGATTAGCAAAGCGAGGTATGTAGGCGGTGCTACAGA
GTTCTTGAAGTGGTGGCCTAACTACGGCTACACTAGAAGAACAGTATTTGGTATCTGCGCTCTGCTGAAG
CCAGTTACCTTCGGAAAAAGAGTTGGTAGCTCTTGATCCGGCAAACAAACCACCGCTGGTAGCGGTGGTT
TTTTTGTTTGCAAGCAGCAGATTACGCGCAGAAAAAAAGGATCTCAAGAAGATCCTTTGATCTTTTCTAC
GGGGTCTGACGCTCAGTGGAACGAAAACTCACGTTAAGGGATTTTGGTCATGAGATTATCAAAAAGGATC
TTCACCTAGATCCTTTTAAATTAAAAATGAAGTTTTAAATCAATCTAAAGTATATATGAGTAAACTTGGT
CTGACAGTTACCAATGCTTAATCAGTGAGGCACCTATCTCAGCGATCTGTCTATTTCGTTCATCCATAGT
TGCCTGACTCCCCGTCGTGTAGATAACTACGATACGGGAGGGCTTACCATCTGGCCCCAGTGCTGCAATG
ATACCGCGAGACCCACGCTCACCGGCTCCAGATTTATCAGCAATAAACCAGCCAGCCGGAAGGGCCGAGC
GCAGAAGTGGTCCTGCAACTTTATCCGCCTCCATCCAGTCTATTAATTGTTGCCGGGAAGCTAGAGTAAG
TAGTTCGCCAGTTAATAGTTTGCGCAACGTTGTTGCCATTGCTACAGGCATCGTGGTGTCACGCTCGTCG
TTTGGTATGGCTTCATTCAGCTCCGGTTCCCAACGATCAAGGCGAGTTACATGATCCCCCATGTTGTGCA
AAAAAGCGGTTAGCTCCTTCGGTCCTCCGATCGTTGTCAGAAGTAAGTTGGCCGCAGTGTTATCACTCAT
GGTTATGGCAGCACTGCATAATTCTCTTACTGTCATGCCATCCGTAAGATGCTTTTCTGTGACTGGTGAG
TACTCAACCAAGTCATTCTGAGAATAGTGTATGCGGCGACCGAGTTGCTCTTGCCCGGCGTCAATACGGG
ATAATACCGCGCCACATAGCAGAACTTTAAAAGTGCTCATCATTGGAAAACGTTCTTCGGGGCGAAAACT
CTCAAGGATCTTACCGCTGTTGAGATCCAGTTCGATGTAACCCACTCGTGCACCCAACTGATCTTCAGCA
TCTTTTACTTTCACCAGCGTTTCTGGGTGAGCAAAAACAGGAAGGCAAAATGCCGCAAAAAAGGGAATAA
GGGCGACACGGAAATGTTGAATACTCATACTCTTCCTTTTTCAATATTATTGAAGCATTTATCAGGGTTA
TTGTCTCATGAGCGGATACATATTTGAATGTATTTAGAAAAATAAACAAATAGGGGTTCCGCGCACATTT
CCCCGAAAAGTGCCACCTGACGTC
